Addgene plasmid #164112: SPLICS PM-ER Short P2A
Purpose: Detect the short Plasma membrane-Endoplasmic reticulum contact
Depositing lab: Marisa Brini & Tito Calì. Depositing organization: University of Padua. Publication: An expanded palette of improved SPLICS reporters detects multiple organelle contacts in vitro and in vivo. Vallese F, Catoni C, Cieri D, Barazzuol L, Ramirez O, Calore V, Bonora M, Giamogante F, Pinton P, Brini M, Cali T. Nat Commun. 2020 Nov 27;11(1):6069. doi: 10.1038/s41467-020-19892-6. PubMed 33247103.
Backbone
  Vector backbone: pcDNA3.1
  Vector type: Mammalian Expression
Growth in bacteria
  Bacterial resistance: Ampicillin, 100 μg/mL
  Growth temperature: 37°C
  Growth strain: DH5alpha
  Copy number: High Copy
Gene/Insert
  Gene/Insert name: Split YFP PM-ER Short P2A
  Species: H. sapiens (human)
  Cloning method: Restriction Enzyme; 5′ cloning site Unknown (unknown if destroyed); 3′ cloning site Unknown (unknown if destroyed)
Terms and licenses: Academic/Nonprofit Terms; Industry Terms: Not Available to Industry
How to cite: SPLICS PM-ER Short P2A was a gift from Marisa Brini & Tito Calì (Addgene plasmid # 164112 ; http://n2t.net/addgene:164112 ; RRID:Addgene_164112)
