[The description below was written by a language model from this plasmid's Addgene catalogue record and pLannotate feature annotations shown in this document.]
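Description:
SPLICS PM-ER Short P2A is a mammalian expression plasmid built on pcDNA3.1 that encodes a split fluorescent protein reporter for detecting short-range contacts between the plasma membrane and the endoplasmic reticulum. It is maintained in E. coli at high copy through a ColE1/pUC-type origin with ampicillin selection (AmpR). It also carries the usual pcDNA3.1 elements: an f1 origin, and an SV40 promoter-driven neomycin resistance cassette with an SV40 poly(A) signal that allows selection of stably transfected mammalian cells. The two sequence records (depositor and repository sequencing) differ by only two nucleotides in length and give essentially the same annotation.

The reporter is expressed from the CMV enhancer/promoter and terminated by the bGH poly(A) signal, with flanking T7 and SP6 promoters. The annotated open reading frame begins with a short GFP-derived fragment of about 70 nt, consistent with the small complementing strand of a split fluorescent protein. This is followed by a segment matching the SAC1 (SACM1L) phosphatase, which presumably provides the ER anchor. Further downstream lie a partial FLAG-like match, a SNAP25-derived segment that plausibly serves as the plasma membrane targeting sequence, and a roughly 640 nt GFP-family fragment corresponding to the large non-fluorescent portion.

The P2A peptide named in the title is not annotated, but it would fit in the unannotated gap between the SAC1 and SNAP25 parts. There it would allow both halves to be produced from one transcript in comparable amounts. Fluorescence is reconstituted only where the two membranes come close enough for the fragments to complement. The catalogue calls the insert split YFP, whereas the annotation tool reports only GFP-family matches. The linker features that define the "short" distance range are not stated in the record.
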