Features (pLannotate 1.2.2; 24 found; start..end, strand, type, name):
     36..80      -  misc_feature   bom (fragment): basis of mobility region from pBR322
    235..614     +  enhancer       CMV enhancer: human cytomegalovirus immediate early enhancer
    615..818     +  promoter       CMV promoter: human cytomegalovirus (CMV) immediate early promoter
    814..847     +  LTR            5' LTR (truncated) (fragment): truncated 5' long terminal repeat (LTR) from HIV-1
    863..881     +  promoter       T7 promoter: promoter for bacteriophage T7 RNA polymerase
   1012..1212    +  CDS            SACM1L (fragment): SAC1_BOVIN - Also known as SAC1 From Bos taurus (Bovine).
   1321..1341    +  CDS            FLAG (fragment): FLAG® epitope tag, followed by an enterokinase cleavage site
   1342..1449    +  CDS            SNAP25 (fragment): SNP25_BOVIN - Experimental evidence at protein level: Swiss-Prot protein existence level 1. t-SNARE involved in the molecular regulation of neurotransmitter release. May play an important role in the synaptic function of specific neuronal systems. Associates with proteins involved in vesicle docking and membrane fusion. Regulates plasma membrane recycling through its interaction with CENPF. Modulates the gating characteristics of the delayed rectifier voltage-dependent potassium channel KCNB1 in pancreatic beta cells (By similarity). From Bos taurus (Bovine).
   1501..2139    +  CDS            Trp-less GFP (fragment): Trp-less GFP is a fluorescent protein published in 2012, derived from Aequorea victoria.
   2176..2194    -  promoter       SP6 promoter: promoter for bacteriophage SP6 RNA polymerase
   2220..2444    +  polyA_signal   bGH poly(A) signal: bovine growth hormone polyadenylation signal
   2448..2469    +  promoter       SV40 promoter (fragment): SV40 enhancer and early promoter
   2490..2918    +  rep_origin     f1 ori (sequence partly withheld): f1 bacteriophage origin of replication; arrow indicates direction of (+) strand synthesis
   2932..3262    +  promoter       SV40 promoter: SV40 enhancer and early promoter
   3329..4120    +  CDS            neo: KKA2_KLEPN - Also known as kan, nptII. Experimental evidence at protein level: Swiss-Prot protein existence level 1. Resistance to kanamycin, neomycin, paromomycin, ribostamycin, butirosin and gentamicin B. From Klebsiella pneumoniae.
   4144..4302    +  CDS            ble (fragment): BLE_KLEPN - Experimental evidence at protein level: Swiss-Prot protein existence level 1. Binding protein with a strong affinity to the bleomycin family of antibiotics. Binds to CL990; an antimitotic-antibiotic compound. From Klebsiella pneumoniae.
   4297..4418    +  polyA_signal   SV40 poly(A) signal: SV40 polyadenylation signal
   4491..4507    -  protein_bind   lac operator: The lac repressor binds to the lac operator to inhibit transcription in E. coli. This inhibition can be relieved by adding lactose or isopropyl-β-D-thiogalactopyranoside (IPTG). lac repressor encoded by lacI
   4515..4545    -  promoter       lac promoter: promoter for the E. coli lac operon
   4560..4581    -  protein_bind   CAP binding site: CAP binding activates transcription in the presence of cAMP. E. coli catabolite activator protein
   4594..4686    -  CDS            lacI (fragment): lac repressor; lacI; The lac repressor binds to the lac operator to inhibit transcription in E. coli. This inhibition can be relieved by adding lactose or isopropyl-β-D-thiogalactopyranoside (IPTG).
   4869..5457    -  rep_origin     ori: high-copy-number ColE1/pMB1/pBR322/pUC origin of replication
   5628..6488    -  CDS            AmpR: β-lactamase; bla; confers resistance to ampicillin, carbenicillin, and related antibiotics
   6489..6593    -  promoter       AmpR promoter: bla
>Addgene plasmid #164112 | SPLICS PM-ER Short P2A | depositor full sequence | sequence record 318450 | SPLICS PM-ER Short P2A sequence 6624 bps
GACGGATCGGGAGATCTCCCGATCCCCTATGGTCGACTCTCAGTACAATCTGCTCTGATGCCGCATAGTT
AAGCCAGTATCTGCTCCCTGCTTGTGTGTTGGAGGTCGCTGAGTAGTGCGCGAGCAAAATTTAAGCTACA
ACAAGGCAAGGCTTGACCGACAATTGCATGAAGAATCTGCTTAGGGTTAGGCGTTTTGCGCTGCTTCGCG
ATGTACGGGCCAGATATACGCGTTGACATTGATTATTGACTAGTTATTAATAGTAATCAATTACGGGGTC
ATTAGTTCATAGCCCATATATGGAGTTCCGCGTTACATAACTTACGGTAAATGGCCCGCCTGGCTGACCG
CCCAACGACCCCCGCCCATTGACGTCAATAATGACGTATGTTCCCATAGTAACGCCAATAGGGACTTTCC
ATTGACGTCAATGGGTGGACTATTTACGGTAAACTGCCCACTTGGCAGTACATCAAGTGTATCATATGCC
AAGTACGCCCCCTATTGACGTCAATGACGGTAAATGGCCCGCCTGGCATTATGCCCAGTACATGACCTTA
TGGGACTTTCCTACTTGGCAGTACATCTACGTATTAGTCATCGCTATTACCATGGTGATGCGGTTTTGGC
AGTACATCAATGGGCGTGGATAGCGGTTTGACTCACGGGGATTTCCAAGTCTCCACCCCATTGACGTCAA
TGGGAGTTTGTTTTGGCACCAAAATCAACGGGACTTTCCAAAATGTCGTAACAACTCCGCCCCATTGACG
CAAATGGGCGGTAGGCGTGTACGGTGGGAGGTCTATATAAGCAGAGCTCTCTGGCTAACTAGAGAACCCA
CTGCTTACTGGCTTATCGAAATTAATACGACTCACTATAGGGAGACCCAAGCTTGGTACCGAGCTCGGAT
CCGCCACCATGCGGGACCACATGGTGCTGCACGAGTACGTGAACGCCGCTGGCATCACAGGCGGAGATGG
CGGATCTGGCGGCGGAAGCAAGCTGAGAGTGTTCCTGGCCCTGCCCATCATCATGGTGGTGGCCTTCAGC
ATGTGCATCATCTGCCTGCTGATGGCCGGCGACACCTGGACAGAGACACTGGCCTACGTGCTGTTCTGGG
GCGTGGCCAGCATCGGCACCTTTTTCATCATCCTGTACAACGGCAAGGACTTCGTGGACGCCCCCAGACT
GGTGCAGAAAGAGAAGATCGACCCCGGGCTTAAGGAGCTCGCATGCGGAAGCGGAGCTACTAACTTCAGC
CTGCTGAAGCAGGCTGGAGACGTGGAGGAGAACCCTGGACCTAGATCTGAATTCATGGACTACAAGGACG
ACGACGACAAGTGCGGCCTGTTCATCTGCCCCTGCAACAAGCTGAAGTCCAGCGACGCCTACAAGAAGGC
CTGGGGCAACAACCAGGATGGCGTGGTGGCTTCCCAGCCTGCCAGAGTGGGAAGCGGCGGAAGCTCTGGC
AGCAGAGGCTCCGATGGCTCTGACGGCAGCAGCAAGGGCGAGGAACTGTTCACAGGCGTGGTGCCTATCC
TGGTGGAACTGGACGGCGACGTGAACGGCCACAAGTTTTCTGTGCGGGGAGAGGGCGAAGGCGACGCCAC
AATCGGAAAGCTGACCCTGAAGTTCATCTGTACCACCGGCAAGCTGCCCGTGCCCTGGCCTACACTCGTG
ACCACACTGGGCTACGGCCTGCAGTGCTTCGCCAGATACCCCGACCATATGAAGCGGCACGACTTCTTCA
AGAGCGCCATGCCCGAGGGCTACGTGCAGGATCTGACCATCAGCTTCAAGGACGATGGCAAGTACAAGAC
CAGAGCCGTCGTGAAGTTCGAGGGCGACACCCTCGTGAACCGGATCGAGCTGAAGGGCACCGATTTCAAA
GAGGACGGCAACATCCTGGGCCACAAGCTGGAGTACAACTTCAACAGCCACAACGTGTACATCACCGCCG
ACAAGCAGAAGAACGGCATCAAGGCCAACTTCACCGTGCGGCACAACGTGGAAGATGGCAGCGTGCAGCT
GGCCGACCACTACCAGCAGAACACCCCCATCGGAGATGGCCCCGTGCTGCTGCCCGACAACCACTACCTG
AGCTACCAGACCGTGCTGAGCAAAGATCCAAATGAAAAAGGAACATAACTCGAGCATGCATCTAGAGGGC
CCTATTCTATAGTGTCACCTAAATGCTAGAGCTCGCTGATCAGCCTCGACTGTGCCTTCTAGTTGCCAGC
CATCTGTTGTTTGCCCCTCCCCCGTGCCTTCCTTGACCCTGGAAGGTGCCACTCCCACTGTCCTTTCCTA
ATAAAATGAGGAAATTGCATCGCATTGTCTGAGTAGGTGTCATTCTATTCTGGGGGGTGGGGTGGGGCAG
GACAGCAAGGGGGAGGATTGGGAAGACAATAGCAGGCATGCTGGGGATGCGGTGGGCTCTATGGCTTCTG
AGGCGGAAAGAACCAGCTGGGGCTCTAGGGGGTATCCCC
[124 nt withheld, positions 2490-2613]
C
[32 nt withheld, positions 2615-2646]
CA
[57 nt withheld, positions 2649-2705]
A
[49 nt withheld, positions 2707-2755]
CCTTTGACGTTGGAGTCCACGTTCTTT
[37 nt withheld, positions 2783-2819]
ACCCTATCTCGGTCTATTCTTTTGATTTATAAGGGATTTTGGGGATTTCGGCCTATTGGTTAAAAAATGA
GCTGATTTAACAAAAATTTAACGCGAATTAATTCTGTGGAATGTGTGTCAGTTAGGGTGTGGAAAGTCCC
CAGGCTCCCCAGGCAGGCAGAAGTATGCAAAGCATGCATCTCAATTAGTCAGCAACCAGGTGTGGAAAGT
CCCCAGGCTCCCCAGCAGGCAGAAGTATGCAAAGCATGCATCTCAATTAGTCAGCAACCATAGTCCCGCC
CCTAACTCCGCCCATCCCGCCCCTAACTCCGCCCAGTTCCGCCCATTCTCCGCCCCATGGCTGACTAATT
TTTTTTATTTATGCAGAGGCCGAGGCCGCCTCTGCCTCTGAGCTATTCCAGAAGTAGTGAGGAGGCTTTT
TTGGAGGCCTAGGCTTTTGCAAAAAGCTCCCGGGAGCTTGTATATCCATTTTCGGATCTGATCAAGAGAC
AGGATGAGGATCGTTTCGCATGATTGAACAAGATGGATTGCACGCAGGTTCTCCGGCCGCTTGGGTGGAG
AGGCTATTCGGCTATGACTGGGCACAACAGACAATCGGCTGCTCTGATGCCGCCGTGTTCCGGCTGTCAG
CGCAGGGGCGCCCGGTTCTTTTTGTCAAGACCGACCTGTCCGGTGCCCTGAATGAACTGCAGGACGAGGC
AGCGCGGCTATCGTGGCTGGCCACGACGGGCGTTCCTTGCGCAGCTGTGCTCGACGTTGTCACTGAAGCG
GGAAGGGACTGGCTGCTATTGGGCGAAGTGCCGGGGCAGGATCTCCTGTCATCTCACCTTGCTCCTGCCG
AGAAAGTATCCATCATGGCTGATGCAATGCGGCGGCTGCATACGCTTGATCCGGCTACCTGCCCATTCGA
CCACCAAGCGAAACATCGCATCGAGCGAGCACGTACTCGGATGGAAGCCGGTCTTGTCGATCAGGATGAT
CTGGACGAAGAGCATCAGGGGCTCGCGCCAGCCGAACTGTTCGCCAGGCTCAAGGCGCGCATGCCCGACG
GCGAGGATCTCGTCGTGACCCATGGCGATGCCTGCTTGCCGAATATCATGGTGGAAAATGGCCGCTTTTC
TGGATTCATCGACTGTGGCCGGCTGGGTGTGGCGGACCGCTATCAGGACATAGCGTTGGCTACCCGTGAT
ATTGCTGAAGAGCTTGGCGGCGAATGGGCTGACCGCTTCCTCGTGCTTTACGGTATCGCCGCTCCCGATT
CGCAGCGCATCGCCTTCTATCGCCTTCTTGACGAGTTCTTCTGAGCGGGACTCTGGGGTTCGAAATGACC
GACCAAGCGACGCCCAACCTGCCATCACGAGATTTCGATTCCACCGCCGCCTTCTATGAAAGGTTGGGCT
TCGGAATCGTTTTCCGGGACGCCGGCTGGATGATCCTCCAGCGCGGGGATCTCATGCTGGAGTTCTTCGC
CCACCCCAACTTGTTTATTGCAGCTTATAATGGTTACAAATAAAGCAATAGCATCACAAATTTCACAAAT
AAAGCATTTTTTTCACTGCATTCTAGTTGTGGTTTGTCCAAACTCATCAATGTATCTTATCATGTCTGTA
TACCGTCGACCTCTAGCTAGAGCTTGGCGTAATCATGGTCATAGCTGTTTCCTGTGTGAAATTGTTATCC
GCTCACAATTCCACACAACATACGAGCCGGAAGCATAAAGTGTAAAGCCTGGGGTGCCTAATGAGTGAGC
TAACTCACATTAATTGCGTTGCGCTCACTGCCCGCTTTCCAGTCGGGAAACCTGTCGTGCCAGCTGCATT
AATGAATCGGCCAACGCGCGGGGAGAGGCGGTTTGCGTATTGGGCGCTCTTCCGCTTCCTCGCTCACTGA
CTCGCTGCGCTCGGTCGTTCGGCTGCGGCGAGCGGTATCAGCTCACTCAAAGGCGGTAATACGGTTATCC
ACAGAATCAGGGGATAACGCAGGAAAGAACATGTGAGCAAAAGGCCAGCAAAAGGCCAGGAACCGTAAAA
AGGCCGCGTTGCTGGCGTTTTTCCATAGGCTCCGCCCCCCTGACGAGCATCACAAAAATCGACGCTCAAG
TCAGAGGTGGCGAAACCCGACAGGACTATAAAGATACCAGGCGTTTCCCCCTGGAAGCTCCCTCGTGCGC
TCTCCTGTTCCGACCCTGCCGCTTACCGGATACCTGTCCGCCTTTCTCCCTTCGGGAAGCGTGGCGCTTT
CTCAATGCTCACGCTGTAGGTATCTCAGTTCGGTGTAGGTCGTTCGCTCCAAGCTGGGCTGTGTGCACGA
ACCCCCCGTTCAGCCCGACCGCTGCGCCTTATCCGGTAACTATCGTCTTGAGTCCAACCCGGTAAGACAC
GACTTATCGCCACTGGCAGCAGCCACTGGTAACAGGATTAGCAGAGCGAGGTATGTAGGCGGTGCTACAG
AGTTCTTGAAGTGGTGGCCTAACTACGGCTACACTAGAAGGACAGTATTTGGTATCTGCGCTCTGCTGAA
GCCAGTTACCTTCGGAAAAAGAGTTGGTAGCTCTTGATCCGGCAAACAAACCACCGCTGGTAGCGGTGGT
TTTTTTGTTTGCAAGCAGCAGATTACGCGCAGAAAAAAAGGATCTCAAGAAGATCCTTTGATCTTTTCTA
CGGGGTCTGACGCTCAGTGGAACGAAAACTCACGTTAAGGGATTTTGGTCATGAGATTATCAAAAAGGAT
CTTCACCTAGATCCTTTTAAATTAAAAATGAAGTTTTAAATCAATCTAAAGTATATATGAGTAAACTTGG
TCTGACAGTTACCAATGCTTAATCAGTGAGGCACCTATCTCAGCGATCTGTCTATTTCGTTCATCCATAG
TTGCCTGACTCCCCGTCGTGTAGATAACTACGATACGGGAGGGCTTACCATCTGGCCCCAGTGCTGCAAT
GATACCGCGAGACCCACGCTCACCGGCTCCAGATTTATCAGCAATAAACCAGCCAGCCGGAAGGGCCGAG
CGCAGAAGTGGTCCTGCAACTTTATCCGCCTCCATCCAGTCTATTAATTGTTGCCGGGAAGCTAGAGTAA
GTAGTTCGCCAGTTAATAGTTTGCGCAACGTTGTTGCCATTGCTACAGGCATCGTGGTGTCACGCTCGTC
GTTTGGTATGGCTTCATTCAGCTCCGGTTCCCAACGATCAAGGCGAGTTACATGATCCCCCATGTTGTGC
AAAAAAGCGGTTAGCTCCTTCGGTCCTCCGATCGTTGTCAGAAGTAAGTTGGCCGCAGTGTTATCACTCA
TGGTTATGGCAGCACTGCATAATTCTCTTACTGTCATGCCATCCGTAAGATGCTTTTCTGTGACTGGTGA
GTACTCAACCAAGTCATTCTGAGAATAGTGTATGCGGCGACCGAGTTGCTCTTGCCCGGCGTCAATACGG
GATAATACCGCGCCACATAGCAGAACTTTAAAAGTGCTCATCATTGGAAAACGTTCTTCGGGGCGAAAAC
TCTCAAGGATCTTACCGCTGTTGAGATCCAGTTCGATGTAACCCACTCGTGCACCCAACTGATCTTCAGC
ATCTTTTACTTTCACCAGCGTTTCTGGGTGAGCAAAAACAGGAAGGCAAAATGCCGCAAAAAAGGGAATA
AGGGCGACACGGAAATGTTGAATACTCATACTCTTCCTTTTTCAATATTATTGAAGCATTTATCAGGGTT
ATTGTCTCATGAGCGGATACATATTTGAATGTATTTAGAAAAATAAACAAATAGGGGTTCCGCGCACATT
TCCCCGAAAAGTGCCACCTGACGTC
