Features (pLannotate 1.2.2; 25 found; start..end, strand, type, name):
     27..79      -  misc_feature   bom (fragment): basis of mobility region from pBR322
    234..613     +  enhancer       CMV enhancer: human cytomegalovirus immediate early enhancer
    614..817     +  promoter       CMV promoter: human cytomegalovirus (CMV) immediate early promoter
    813..846     +  LTR            5' LTR (truncated) (fragment): truncated 5' long terminal repeat (LTR) from HIV-1
    862..880     +  promoter       T7 promoter: promoter for bacteriophage T7 RNA polymerase
    921..992     +  CDS            cEGFP (fragment): cEGFP is a basic (constitutively fluorescent) green fluorescent protein published in 2008, derived from Aequorea victoria.
   1011..1211    +  CDS            SACM1L (fragment): SAC1_BOVIN - Also known as SAC1 From Bos taurus (Bovine).
   1320..1340    +  CDS            FLAG (fragment): FLAG® epitope tag, followed by an enterokinase cleavage site
   1341..1448    +  CDS            SNAP25 (fragment): SNP25_BOVIN - Experimental evidence at protein level: Swiss-Prot protein existence level 1. t-SNARE involved in the molecular regulation of neurotransmitter release. May play an important role in the synaptic function of specific neuronal systems. Associates with proteins involved in vesicle docking and membrane fusion. Regulates plasma membrane recycling through its interaction with CENPF. Modulates the gating characteristics of the delayed rectifier voltage-dependent potassium channel KCNB1 in pancreatic beta cells (By similarity). From Bos taurus (Bovine).
   1500..2138    +  CDS            Trp-less GFP (fragment): Trp-less GFP is a fluorescent protein published in 2012, derived from Aequorea victoria.
   2178..2196    -  promoter       SP6 promoter: promoter for bacteriophage SP6 RNA polymerase
   2222..2446    +  polyA_signal   bGH poly(A) signal: bovine growth hormone polyadenylation signal
   2450..2471    +  promoter       SV40 promoter (fragment): SV40 enhancer and early promoter
   2492..2920    +  rep_origin     f1 ori (sequence partly withheld): f1 bacteriophage origin of replication; arrow indicates direction of (+) strand synthesis
   2934..3263    +  promoter       SV40 promoter: SV40 enhancer and early promoter
   3330..4121    +  CDS            neo: KKA2_KLEPN - Also known as kan, nptII. Experimental evidence at protein level: Swiss-Prot protein existence level 1. Resistance to kanamycin, neomycin, paromomycin, ribostamycin, butirosin and gentamicin B. From Klebsiella pneumoniae.
   4145..4303    +  CDS            ble (fragment): BLE_KLEPN - Experimental evidence at protein level: Swiss-Prot protein existence level 1. Binding protein with a strong affinity to the bleomycin family of antibiotics. Binds to CL990; an antimitotic-antibiotic compound. From Klebsiella pneumoniae.
   4298..4419    +  polyA_signal   SV40 poly(A) signal: SV40 polyadenylation signal
   4492..4508    -  protein_bind   lac operator: The lac repressor binds to the lac operator to inhibit transcription in E. coli. This inhibition can be relieved by adding lactose or isopropyl-β-D-thiogalactopyranoside (IPTG). lac repressor encoded by lacI
   4516..4546    -  promoter       lac promoter: promoter for the E. coli lac operon
   4561..4582    -  protein_bind   CAP binding site: CAP binding activates transcription in the presence of cAMP. E. coli catabolite activator protein
   4595..4687    -  CDS            lacI (fragment): lac repressor; lacI; The lac repressor binds to the lac operator to inhibit transcription in E. coli. This inhibition can be relieved by adding lactose or isopropyl-β-D-thiogalactopyranoside (IPTG).
   4870..5458    -  rep_origin     ori: high-copy-number ColE1/pMB1/pBR322/pUC origin of replication
   5629..6489    -  CDS            AmpR: β-lactamase; bla; confers resistance to ampicillin, carbenicillin, and related antibiotics
   6490..6594    -  promoter       AmpR promoter: bla
>Addgene plasmid #164112 | SPLICS PM-ER Short P2A | addgene full sequence | sequence record 322838 | Addgene NGS Result
ACGGATCGGGAGATCTCCCGATCCCCTATGGTGCACTCTCAGTACAATCTGCTCTGATGCCGCATAGTTA
AGCCAGTATCTGCTCCCTGCTTGTGTGTTGGAGGTCGCTGAGTAGTGCGCGAGCAAAATTTAAGCTACAA
CAAGGCAAGGCTTGACCGACAATTGCATGAAGAATCTGCTTAGGGTTAGGCGTTTTGCGCTGCTTCGCGA
TGTACGGGCCAGATATACGCGTTGACATTGATTATTGACTAGTTATTAATAGTAATCAATTACGGGGTCA
TTAGTTCATAGCCCATATATGGAGTTCCGCGTTACATAACTTACGGTAAATGGCCCGCCTGGCTGACCGC
CCAACGACCCCCGCCCATTGACGTCAATAATGACGTATGTTCCCATAGTAACGCCAATAGGGACTTTCCA
TTGACGTCAATGGGTGGAGTATTTACGGTAAACTGCCCACTTGGCAGTACATCAAGTGTATCATATGCCA
AGTACGCCCCCTATTGACGTCAATGACGGTAAATGGCCCGCCTGGCATTATGCCCAGTACATGACCTTAT
GGGACTTTCCTACTTGGCAGTACATCTACGTATTAGTCATCGCTATTACCATGGTGATGCGGTTTTGGCA
GTACATCAATGGGCGTGGATAGCGGTTTGACTCACGGGGATTTCCAAGTCTCCACCCCATTGACGTCAAT
GGGAGTTTGTTTTGGCACCAAAATCAACGGGACTTTCCAAAATGTCGTAACAACTCCGCCCCATTGACGC
AAATGGGCGGTAGGCGTGTACGGTGGGAGGTCTATATAAGCAGAGCTCTCTGGCTAACTAGAGAACCCAC
TGCTTACTGGCTTATCGAAATTAATACGACTCACTATAGGGAGACCCAAGCTTGGTACCGAGCTCGGATC
CGCCACCATGCGGGACCACATGGTGCTGCACGAGTACGTGAACGCCGCTGGCATCACAGGCGGAGATGGC
GGATCTGGCGGCGGAAGCAAGCTGAGAGTGTTCCTGGCCCTGCCCATCATCATGGTGGTGGCCTTCAGCA
TGTGCATCATCTGCCTGCTGATGGCCGGCGACACCTGGACAGAGACACTGGCCTACGTGCTGTTCTGGGG
CGTGGCCAGCATCGGCACCTTTTTCATCATCCTGTACAACGGCAAGGACTTCGTGGACGCCCCCAGACTG
GTGCAGAAAGAGAAGATCGACCCCGGGCTTAAGGAGCTCGCATGCGGAAGCGGAGCTACTAACTTCAGCC
TGCTGAAGCAGGCTGGAGACGTGGAGGAGAACCCTGGACCTAGATCTGAATTCATGGACTACAAGGACGA
CGACGACAAGTGCGGCCTGTTCATCTGCCCCTGCAACAAGCTGAAGTCCAGCGACGCCTACAAGAAGGCC
TGGGGCAACAACCAGGATGGCGTGGTGGCTTCCCAGCCTGCCAGAGTGGGAAGCGGCGGAAGCTCTGGCA
GCAGAGGCTCCGATGGCTCTGACGGCAGCAGCAAGGGCGAGGAACTGTTCACAGGCGTGGTGCCTATCCT
GGTGGAACTGGACGGCGACGTGAACGGCCACAAGTTTTCTGTGCGGGGAGAGGGCGAAGGCGACGCCACA
ATCGGAAAGCTGACCCTGAAGTTCATCTGTACCACCGGCAAGCTGCCCGTGCCCTGGCCTACACTCGTGA
CCACACTGGGCTACGGCCTGCAGTGCTTCGCCAGATACCCCGACCATATGAAGCGGCACGACTTCTTCAA
GAGCGCCATGCCCGAGGGCTACGTGCAGGAACGGACCATCAGCTTCAAGGACGATGGCAAGTACAAGACC
AGAGCCGTCGTGAAGTTCGAGGGCGACACCCTCGTGAACCGGATCGAGCTGAAGGGCACCGATTTCAAAG
AGGACGGCAACATCCTGGGCCACAAGCTGGAGTACAACTTCAACAGCCACAACGTGTACATCACCGCCGA
CAAGCAGAAGAACGGCATCAAGGCCAACTTCACCGTGCGGCACAACGTGGAAGATGGCAGCGTGCAGCTG
GCCGACCACTACCAGCAGAACACCCCCATCGGAGATGGCCCCGTGCTGCTGCCCGACAACCACTACCTGA
GCTACCAGACCGTGCTGAGCAAGGACCCCAACGAGAAGGGCACATGAGCGGCCGCTCGAGCCTCTAGAGG
GCCCTATTCTATAGTGTCACCTAAATGCTAGAGCTCGCTGATCAGCCTCGACTGTGCCTTCTAGTTGCCA
GCCATCTGTTGTTTGCCCCTCCCCCGTGCCTTCCTTGACCCTGGAAGGTGCCACTCCCACTGTCCTTTCC
TAATAAAATGAGGAAATTGCATCGCATTGTCTGAGTAGGTGTCATTCTATTCTGGGGGGTGGGGTGGGGC
AGGACAGCAAGGGGGAGGATTGGGAAGACAATAGCAGGCATGCTGGGGATGCGGTGGGCTCTATGGCTTC
TGAGGCGGAAAGAACCAGCTGGGGCTCTAGGGGGTATCCCC
[124 nt withheld, positions 2492-2615]
C
[91 nt withheld, positions 2617-2707]
A
[49 nt withheld, positions 2709-2757]
CCTTTGACGTTGGAGTCCACGTTCTTT
[37 nt withheld, positions 2785-2821]
ACCCTATCTCGGTCTATTCTTTTGATTTATAAGGGATTTTGCCGATTTCGGCCTATTGGTTAAAAAATGA
GCTGATTTAACAAAAATTTAACGCGAATTAATTCTGTGGAATGTGTGTCAGTTAGGGTGTGGAAAGTCCC
CAGGCTCCCCAGCAGGCAGAAGTATGCAAAGCATGCATCTCAATTAGTCAGCAACCAGGTGTGGAAAGTC
CCCAGGCTCCCCAGCAGGCAGAAGTATGCAAAGCATGCATCTCAATTAGTCAGCAACCATAGTCCCGCCC
CTAACTCCGCCCATCCCGCCCCTAACTCCGCCCAGTTCCGCCCATTCTCCGCCCCATGGCTGACTAATTT
TTTTTATTTATGCAGAGGCCGAGGCCGCCTCTGCCTCTGAGCTATTCCAGAAGTAGTGAGGAGGCTTTTT
TGGAGGCCTAGGCTTTTGCAAAAAGCTCCCGGGAGCTTGTATATCCATTTTCGGATCTGATCAAGAGACA
GGATGAGGATCGTTTCGCATGATTGAACAAGATGGATTGCACGCAGGTTCTCCGGCCGCTTGGGTGGAGA
GGCTATTCGGCTATGACTGGGCACAACAGACAATCGGCTGCTCTGATGCCGCCGTGTTCCGGCTGTCAGC
GCAGGGGCGCCCGGTTCTTTTTGTCAAGACCGACCTGTCCGGTGCCCTGAATGAACTGCAGGACGAGGCA
GCGCGGCTATCGTGGCTGGCCACGACGGGCGTTCCTTGCGCAGCTGTGCTCGACGTTGTCACTGAAGCGG
GAAGGGACTGGCTGCTATTGGGCGAAGTGCCGGGGCAGGATCTCCTGTCATCTCACCTTGCTCCTGCCGA
GAAAGTATCCATCATGGCTGATGCAATGCGGCGGCTGCATACGCTTGATCCGGCTACCTGCCCATTCGAC
CACCAAGCGAAACATCGCATCGAGCGAGCACGTACTCGGATGGAAGCCGGTCTTGTCGATCAGGATGATC
TGGACGAAGAGCATCAGGGGCTCGCGCCAGCCGAACTGTTCGCCAGGCTCAAGGCGCGCATGCCCGACGG
CGAGGATCTCGTCGTGACCCATGGCGATGCCTGCTTGCCGAATATCATGGTGGAAAATGGCCGCTTTTCT
GGATTCATCGACTGTGGCCGGCTGGGTGTGGCGGACCGCTATCAGGACATAGCGTTGGCTACCCGTGATA
TTGCTGAAGAGCTTGGCGGCGAATGGGCTGACCGCTTCCTCGTGCTTTACGGTATCGCCGCTCCCGATTC
GCAGCGCATCGCCTTCTATCGCCTTCTTGACGAGTTCTTCTGAGCGGGACTCTGGGGTTCGAAATGACCG
ACCAAGCGACGCCCAACCTGCCATCACGAGATTTCGATTCCACCGCCGCCTTCTATGAAAGGTTGGGCTT
CGGAATCGTTTTCCGGGACGCCGGCTGGATGATCCTCCAGCGCGGGGATCTCATGCTGGAGTTCTTCGCC
CACCCCAACTTGTTTATTGCAGCTTATAATGGTTACAAATAAAGCAATAGCATCACAAATTTCACAAATA
AAGCATTTTTTTCACTGCATTCTAGTTGTGGTTTGTCCAAACTCATCAATGTATCTTATCATGTCTGTAT
ACCGTCGACCTCTAGCTAGAGCTTGGCGTAATCATGGTCATAGCTGTTTCCTGTGTGAAATTGTTATCCG
CTCACAATTCCACACAACATACGAGCCGGAAGCATAAAGTGTAAAGCCTGGGGTGCCTAATGAGTGAGCT
AACTCACATTAATTGCGTTGCGCTCACTGCCCGCTTTCCAGTCGGGAAACCTGTCGTGCCAGCTGCATTA
ATGAATCGGCCAACGCGCGGGGAGAGGCGGTTTGCGTATTGGGCGCTCTTCCGCTTCCTCGCTCACTGAC
TCGCTGCGCTCGGTCGTTCGGCTGCGGCGAGCGGTATCAGCTCACTCAAAGGCGGTAATACGGTTATCCA
CAGAATCAGGGGATAACGCAGGAAAGAACATGTGAGCAAAAGGCCAGCAAAAGGCCAGGAACCGTAAAAA
GGCCGCGTTGCTGGCGTTTTTCCATAGGCTCCGCCCCCCTGACGAGCATCACAAAAATCGACGCTCAAGT
CAGAGGTGGCGAAACCCGACAGGACTATAAAGATACCAGGCGTTTCCCCCTGGAAGCTCCCTCGTGCGCT
CTCCTGTTCCGACCCTGCCGCTTACCGGATACCTGTCCGCCTTTCTCCCTTCGGGAAGCGTGGCGCTTTC
TCATAGCTCACGCTGTAGGTATCTCAGTTCGGTGTAGGTCGTTCGCTCCAAGCTGGGCTGTGTGCACGAA
CCCCCCGTTCAGCCCGACCGCTGCGCCTTATCCGGTAACTATCGTCTTGAGTCCAACCCGGTAAGACACG
ACTTATCGCCACTGGCAGCAGCCACTGGTAACAGGATTAGCAGAGCGAGGTATGTAGGCGGTGCTACAGA
GTTCTTGAAGTGGTGGCCTAACTACGGCTACACTAGAAGAACAGTATTTGGTATCTGCGCTCTGCTGAAG
CCAGTTACCTTCGGAAAAAGAGTTGGTAGCTCTTGATCCGGCAAACAAACCACCGCTGGTAGCGGTGGTT
TTTTTGTTTGCAAGCAGCAGATTACGCGCAGAAAAAAAGGATCTCAAGAAGATCCTTTGATCTTTTCTAC
GGGGTCTGACGCTCAGTGGAACGAAAACTCACGTTAAGGGATTTTGGTCATGAGATTATCAAAAAGGATC
TTCACCTAGATCCTTTTAAATTAAAAATGAAGTTTTAAATCAATCTAAAGTATATATGAGTAAACTTGGT
CTGACAGTTACCAATGCTTAATCAGTGAGGCACCTATCTCAGCGATCTGTCTATTTCGTTCATCCATAGT
TGCCTGACTCCCCGTCGTGTAGATAACTACGATACGGGAGGGCTTACCATCTGGCCCCAGTGCTGCAATG
ATACCGCGAGACCCACGCTCACCGGCTCCAGATTTATCAGCAATAAACCAGCCAGCCGGAAGGGCCGAGC
GCAGAAGTGGTCCTGCAACTTTATCCGCCTCCATCCAGTCTATTAATTGTTGCCGGGAAGCTAGAGTAAG
TAGTTCGCCAGTTAATAGTTTGCGCAACGTTGTTGCCATTGCTACAGGCATCGTGGTGTCACGCTCGTCG
TTTGGTATGGCTTCATTCAGCTCCGGTTCCCAACGATCAAGGCGAGTTACATGATCCCCCATGTTGTGCA
AAAAAGCGGTTAGCTCCTTCGGTCCTCCGATCGTTGTCAGAAGTAAGTTGGCCGCAGTGTTATCACTCAT
GGTTATGGCAGCACTGCATAATTCTCTTACTGTCATGCCATCCGTAAGATGCTTTTCTGTGACTGGTGAG
TACTCAACCAAGTCATTCTGAGAATAGTGTATGCGGCGACCGAGTTGCTCTTGCCCGGCGTCAATACGGG
ATAATACCGCGCCACATAGCAGAACTTTAAAAGTGCTCATCATTGGAAAACGTTCTTCGGGGCGAAAACT
CTCAAGGATCTTACCGCTGTTGAGATCCAGTTCGATGTAACCCACTCGTGCACCCAACTGATCTTCAGCA
TCTTTTACTTTCACCAGCGTTTCTGGGTGAGCAAAAACAGGAAGGCAAAATGCCGCAAAAAAGGGAATAA
GGGCGACACGGAAATGTTGAATACTCATACTCTTCCTTTTTCAATATTATTGAAGCATTTATCAGGGTTA
TTGTCTCATGAGCGGATACATATTTGAATGTATTTAGAAAAATAAACAAATAGGGGTTCCGCGCACATTT
CCCCGAAAAGTGCCACCTGACGTCG
